>Addgene plasmid #167333 | pCDH_CMV_dimer_mKate2 | addgene full sequence | sequence record 329807 | Addgene NGS Result
TGTAGTCTTATGCAATACTCTTGTAGTCTTGCAACATGGTAACGATGAGTTAGCAACATGCCTTACAAGG
AGAGAAAAAGCACCGTGCATGCCGATTGGTGGAAGTAAGGTGGTACGATCGTGCCTTATTAGGAAGGCAA
CAGACGGGTCTGACATGGATTGGACGAACCACTGAATTGCCGCATTGCAGAGATATTGTATTTAAGTGCC
TAGCTCGATACATAAACGGGTCTCTCTGGTTAGACCAGATCTGAGCCTGGGAGCTCTCTGGCTAACTAGG
GAACCCACTGCTTAAGCCTCAATAAAGCTTGCCTTGAGTGCTTCAAGTAGTGTGTGCCCGTCTGTTGTGT
GACTCTGGTAACTAGAGATCCCTCAGACCCTTTTAGTCAGTGTGGAAAATCTCTAGCAGTGGCGCCCGAA
CAGGGACTTGAAAGCGAAAGGGAAACCAGAGGAGCTCTCTCGACGCAGGACTCGGCTTGCTGAAGCGCGC
ACGGCAAGAGGCGAGGGGCGGCGACTGGTGAGTACGCCAAAAATTTTGACTAGCGGAGGCTAGAAGGAGA
GAGATGGGTGCGAGAGCGTCAGTATTAAGCGGGGGAGAATTAGATCGCGATGGGAAAAAATTCGGTTAAG
GCCAGGGGGAAAGAAAAAATATAAATTAAAACATATAGTATGGGCAAGCAGGGAGCTAGAACGATTCGCA
GTTAATCCTGGCCTGTTAGAAACATCAGAAGGCTGTAGACAAATACTGGGACAGCTACAACCATCCCTTC
AGACAGGATCAGAAGAACTTAGATCATTATATAATACAGTAGCAACCCTCTATTGTGTGCATCAAAGGAT
AGAGATAAAAGACACCAAGGAAGCTTTAGACAAGATAGAGGAAGAGCAAAACAAAAGTAAGACCACCGCA
CAGCAAGCGGCCACTGATCTTCAGACCTGGAGGAGGAGATATGAGGGACAATTGGAGAAGTGAATTATAT
AAATATAAAGTAGTAAAAATTGAACCATTAGGAGTAGCACCCACCAAGGCAAAGAGAAGAGTGGTGCAGA
GAGAAAAAAGAGCAGTGGGAATAGGAGCTTTGTTCCTTGGGTTCTTGGGAGCAGCAGGAAGCACTATGGG
CGCAGCGTCAATGACGCTGACGGTACAGGCCAGACAATTATTGTCTGGTATAGTGCAGCAGCAGAACAAT
TTGCTGAGGGCTATTGAGGCGCAACAGCATCTGTTGCAACTCACAGTCTGGGGCATCAAGCAGCTCCAGG
CAAGAATCCTGGCTGTGGAAAGATACCTAAAGGATCAACAGCTCCTGGGGATTTGGGGTTGCTCTGGAAA
ACTCATTTGCACCACTGCTGTGCCTTGGAATGCTAGTTGGAGTAATAAATCTCTGGAACAGATTTGGAAT
CACACGACCTGGATGGAGTGGGACAGAGAAATTAACAATTACACAAGCTTAATACACTCCTTAATTGAAG
AATCGCAAAACCAGCAAGAAAAGAATGAACAAGAATTATTGGAATTAGATAAATGGGCAAGTTTGTGGAA
TTGGTTTAACATAACAAATTGGCTGTGGTATATAAAATTATTCATAATGATAGTAGGAGGCTTGGTAGGT
TTAAGAATAGTTTTTGCTGTACTTTCTATAGTGAATAGAGTTAGGCAGGGATATTCACCATTATCGTTTC
AGACCCACCTCCCAACCCCGAGGGGACCCGACAGGCCCGAAGGAATAGAAGAAGAAGGTGGAGAGAGAGA
CAGAGACAGATCCATTCGATTAGTGAACGGATCTCGACGGTATCGGTTAACTTTTAAAAGAAAAGGGGGG
ATTGGGGGGTACAGTGCAGGGGAAAGAATAGTAGACATAATAGCAACAGACATACAAACTAAAGAATTAC
AAAAACAAATTACAAAATTCAAAATTTTATCGATACTAGTATTATGCCCAGTACATGACCTTATGGGACT
TTCCTACTTGGCAGTACATCTACGTATTAGTCATCGCTATTACCATGGTGATGCGGTTTTGGCAGTACAT
CAATGGGCGTGGATAGCGGTTTGACTCACGGGGATTTCCAAGTCTCCACCCCATTGACGTCAATGGGAGT
TTGTTTTGGCACCAAAATCAACGGGACTTTCCAAAATGTCGTAACAACTCCGCCCCATTGACGCAAATGG
GCGGTAGGCGTGTACGGTGGGAGGTTTATATAAGCAGAGCTCGTTTAGTGAACCGTCAGATCGCCTGGAG
ACGCCATCCACGCTGTTTTGACCTCCATAGAAGATTCTAGAATGGCGTTTCTCCGAAGCATGTGGGGCGT
GCTGAGTGCCCTGGGAAGGTCTGGAGCAGAGCTGTGCACCGGCTGTGGAAGTCGACTGCGCTCCCCCTTC
AGTTTTGTGTATTTACCGAGGTGGTTTTCATCTGTCTTGGCAAGTTGTCCAAAGAAACCTGTAAGTTCTT
ACCTTCGATTTTCTAAAGAACAACTACCCATATTTAAAGCTCAGAACCCAGATGCAAAAACTACAGAACT
AATTAGAAGAATTGCCCAGCGTTGGAGGGAACTTCCTGATTCAGCGAAAAAAATATTTCAAGATGCTTAT
AGGGCGGCGTGGCAGGTATATAAAGCAGAGATAAGCGCATTTAAAGAACAGCTAACTCCAAGTCAGATTA
TGTCTTTGGAAAAAGAAATCATGGACAAACATTTAAAAAGGAAAGCTATGACAAAAAAAAAAGAGTTAAC
ACTGCTTGGAAAACCAAAAAGACCTCGTTCAGCTTATAACGTTTATGTAGCTGAAAGATTCCAAGAAGCT
AAGGGTGATTCACCGCAGGAAAAGCTGAAGACTGTAAAGGAAAACTGGAAAAATCTGTCTGACTCTGAAA
AGGAATTATATATTCAGCATGCTAAAGAGGACGAAACTCGTTATCATAATGAAATGAAGTCTTGGGAAGA
ACAAATGATTGAAGTTGGACGAAAGGATCTTCTACGTCGCACAATAAAGAAACAACGAAAATATGGTGCT
GAGGAGTGTGGAGGAAGTGGTGCTAGCCCCGGGATGGTGAGCGAGCTGATTAAGGAGAACATGCACATGA
AGCTGTACATGGAGGGCACCGTGAACAACCACCACTTCAAGTGCACATCCGAGGGCGAAGGCAAGCCCTA
CGAGGGCACCCAGACCATGAGAATCAAGGCGGTCGAGGGCGGCCCTCTCCCCTTCGCCTTCGACATCCTG
GCTACCAGCTTCATGTACGGCAGCAAAACCTTCATCAACCACACCCAGGGCATCCCCGACTTCTTTAAGC
AGTCCTTCCCCGAGGGCTTCACATGGGAGAGAGTCACCACATACGAAGACGGGGGCGTGCTGACCGCTAC
CCAGGACACCAGCCTCCGGGACGGCTGCCTCATCTACAACGTCAAGATCAGAGGGGTGAACTTCCCATCC
AACGGCCCTGTGATGCAGAAGAAAACACTCGGCTGGGAGGCCTCCACCGAGACCCTGTACCCCGCTGACG
GCGGCCTGGAAGGCAGAGCCGACATGGCCCTGAAGCTCGTGGGCGGGGGCCACCTGATCTGCAACTTGAA
GACCACATACAGATCCAAGAAACCCGCTAAGAACCTCAAGATGCCCGGCGTCTACTATGTGGACAGAAGA
CTGGAAAGAATCAAGGAGGCCGACAAAGAGACCTACGTCGAGCAGCACGAGGTGGCTGTGGCCAGATACT
GCGACCTCCCTAGCAAACTGGGGCACAGATGAGAATTCGTCGACAATCAACCTCTGGATTACAAAATTTG
TGAAAGATTGACTGGTATTCTTAACTATGTTGCTCCTTTTACGCTATGTGGATACGCTGCTTTAATGCCT
TTGTATCATGCTATTGCTTCCCGTATGGCTTTCATTTTCTCCTCCTTGTATAAATCCTGGTTGCTGTCTC
TTTATGAGGAGTTGTGGCCCGTTGTCAGGCAACGTGGCGTGGTGTGCACTGTGTTTGCTGACGCAACCCC
CACTGGTTGGGGCATTGCCACCACCTGTCAGCTCCTTTCCGGGACTTTCGCTTTCCCCCTCCCTATTGCC
ACGGCGGAACTCATCGCCGCCTGCCTTGCCCGCTGCTGGACAGGGGCTCGGCTGTTGGGCACTGACAATT
CCGTGGTGTTGTCGGGGAAATCATCGTCCTTTCCTTGGCTGCTCGCCTGTGTTGCCACCTGGATTCTGCG
CGGGACGTCCTTCTGCTACGTCCCTTCGGCCCTCAATCCAGCGGACCTTCCTTCCCGCGGCCTGCTGCCG
GCTCTGCGGCCTCTTCCGCGTCTTCGCCTTCGCCCTCAGACGAGTCGGATCTCCCTTTGGGCCGCCTCCC
CGCCTGGTACCTTTAAGACCAATGACTTACAAGGCAGCTGTAGATCTTAGCCACTTTTTAAAAGAAAAGG
GGGGACTGGAAGGGCTAATTCACTCCCAACGAAGATAAGATCTGCTTTTTGCTTGTACTGGGTCTCTCTG
GTTAGACCAGATCTGAGCCTGGGAGCTCTCTGGCTAACTAGGGAACCCACTGCTTAAGCCTCAATAAAGC
TTGCCTTGAGTGCTTCAAGTAGTGTGTGCCCGTCTGTTGTGTGACTCTGGTAACTAGAGATCCCTCAGAC
CCTTTTAGTCAGTGTGGAAAATCTCTAGCAGTAGTAGTTCATGTCATCTTATTATTCAGTATTTATAACT
TGCAAAGAAATGAATATCAGAGAGTGAGAGGAACTTGTTTATTGCAGCTTATAATGGTTACAAATAAAGC
AATAGCATCACAAATTTCACAAATAAAGCATTTTTTTCACTGCATTCTAGTTGTGGTTTGTCCAAACTCA
TCAATGTATCTTATCATGTCTGGCTCTAGCTATCCCGCCCCTAACTCCGCCCATCCCGCCCCTAACTCCG
CCCAGTTCCGCCCATTCTCCGCCCCATGGCTGACTAATTTTTTTTATTTATGCAGAGGCCGAGGCCGCCT
CGGCCTCTGAGCTATTCCAGAAGTAGTGAGGAGGCTTTTTTGGAGGCCTAGACTTTTGCAGAGACCAAAT
TCGTAATCATGTCATAGCTGTTTCCTGTGTGAAATTGTTATCCGCTCACAATTCCACACAACATACGAGC
CGGAAGCATAAAGTGTAAAGCCTGGGGTGCCTAATGAGTGAGCTAACTCACATTAATTGCGTTGCGCTCA
CTGCCCGCTTTCCAGTCGGGAAACCTGTCGTGCCAGCTGCATTAATGAATCGGCCAACGCGCGGGGAGAG
GCGGTTTGCGTATTGGGCGCTCTTCCGCTTCCTCGCTCACTGACTCGCTGCGCTCGGTCGTTCGGCTGCG
GCGAGCGGTATCAGCTCACTCAAAGGCGGTAATACGGTTATCCACAGAATCAGGGGATAACGCAGGAAAG
AACATGTGAGCAAAAGGCCAGCAAAAGGCCAGGAACCGTAAAAAGGCCGCGTTGCTGGCGTTTTTCCATA
GGCTCCGCCCCCCTGACGAGCATCACAAAAATCGACGCTCAAGTCAGAGGTGGCGAAACCCGACAGGACT
ATAAAGATACCAGGCGTTTCCCCCTGGAAGCTCCCTCGTGCGCTCTCCTGTTCCGACCCTGCCGCTTACC
GGATACCTGTCCGCCTTTCTCCCTTCGGGAAGCGTGGCGCTTTCTCATAGCTCACGCTGTAGGTATCTCA
GTTCGGTGTAGGTCGTTCGCTCCAAGCTGGGCTGTGTGCACGAACCCCCCGTTCAGCCCGACCGCTGCGC
CTTATCCGGTAACTATCGTCTTGAGTCCAACCCGGTAAGACACGACTTATCGCCACTGGCAGCAGCCACT
GGTAACAGGATTAGCAGAGCGAGGTATGTAGGCGGTGCTACAGAGTTCTTGAAGTGGTGGCCTAACTACG
GCTACACTAGAAGAACAGTATTTGGTATCTGCGCTCTGCTGAAGCCAGTTACCTTCGGAAAAAGAGTTGG
TAGCTCTTGATCCGGCAAACAAACCACCGCTGGTAGCGGTGGTTTTTTTGTTTGCAAGCAGCAGATTACG
CGCAGAAAAAAAGGATCTCAAGAAGATCCTTTGATCTTTTCTACGGGGTCTGACGCTCAGTGGAACGAAA
ACTCACGTTAAGGGATTTTGGTCATGAGATTATCAAAAAGGATCTTCACCTAGATCCTTTTAAATTAAAA
ATGAAGTTTTAAATCAATCTAAAGTATATATGAGTAAACTTGGTCTGACAGTTACCAATGCTTAATCAGT
GAGGCACCTATCTCAGCGATCTGTCTATTTCGTTCATCCATAGTTGCCTGACTCCCCGTCGTGTAGATAA
CTACGATACGGGAGGGCTTACCATCTGGCCCCAGTGCTGCAATGATACCGCGAGACCCACGCTCACCGGC
TCCAGATTTATCAGCAATAAACCAGCCAGCCGGAAGGGCCGAGCGCAGAAGTGGTCCTGCAACTTTATCC
GCCTCCATCCAGTCTATTAATTGTTGCCGGGAAGCTAGAGTAAGTAGTTCGCCAGTTAATAGTTTGCGCA
ACGTTGTTGCCATTGCTACAGGCATCGTGGTGTCACGCTCGTCGTTTGGTATGGCTTCATTCAGCTCCGG
TTCCCAACGATCAAGGCGAGTTACATGATCCCCCATGTTGTGCAAAAAAGCGGTTAGCTCCTTCGGTCCT
CCGATCGTTGTCAGAAGTAAGTTGGCCGCAGTGTTATCACTCATGGTTATGGCAGCACTGCATAATTCTC
TTACTGTCATGCCATCCGTAAGATGCTTTTCTGTGACTGGTGAGTACTCAACCAAGTCATTCTGAGAATA
GTGTATGCGGCGACCGAGTTGCTCTTGCCCGGCGTCAATACGGGATAATACCGCGCCACATAGCAGAACT
TTAAAAGTGCTCATCATTGGAAAACGTTCTTCGGGGCGAAAACTCTCAAGGATCTTACCGCTGTTGAGAT
CCAGTTCGATGTAACCCACTCGTGCACCCAACTGATCTTCAGCATCTTTTACTTTCACCAGCGTTTCTGG
GTGAGCAAAAACAGGAAGGCAAAATGCCGCAAAAAAGGGAATAAGGGCGACACGGAAATGTTGAATACTC
ATACTCTTCCTTTTTCAATATTATTGAAGCATTTATCAGGGTTATTGTCTCATGAGCGGATACATATTTG
AATGTATTTAGAAAAATAAACAAATAGGGGTTCCGCGCACATTTCCCCGAAAAGTGCCACCTGACGTCTA
AGAAACCATTATTATCATGACATTAACCTATAAAAATAGGCGTATCACGAGGCCCTTTCGTCTCGCGCGT
TTCGGTGATGACGGTGAAAACCTCTGACACATGCAGCTCCCGGAGACGGTCACAGCTTGTCTGTAAGCGG
ATGCCGGGAGCAGACAAGCCCGTCAGGGCGCGTCAGCGGGTGTTGGCGGGTGTCGGGGCTGGCTTAACTA
TGCGGCATCAGAGCAGATTGTACTGAGAGTGCACCATATGCGGTGTGAAATACCGCACAGATGCGTAAGG
AGAAAATACCGCATCAGGCGCCATTCGCCATTCAGGCTGCGCAACTGTTGGGAAGGGCGATCGGTGCGGG
CCTCTTCGCTATTACGCCAGCTGGCGAAAGGGGGATGTGCTGCAAGGCGATTAAGTTGGGTAACGCCAGG
GTTTTCCCAGTCACGACGTTGTAAAACGACGGCCAGTGCCAAGCTGACGCG
Features (pLannotate 1.2.2; 26 found; start..end, strand, type, name):
      1..227     +  promoter       RSV promoter: Rous sarcoma virus enhancer/promoter
    228..408     +  LTR            5' LTR (truncated): truncated 5' long terminal repeat (LTR) from HIV-1
    455..580     +  misc_feature   HIV-1 Ψ: packaging signal of human immunodeficiency virus type 1
    564..902     +  CDS            HIV-1 gag (fragment): gag protein from human immunodeficiency virus 1; gag
   1073..1306    +  misc_feature   RRE: The Rev response element (RRE) of HIV-1 allows for Rev-dependent mRNA export from the nucleus to the cytoplasm.
   1683..1783    +  CDS            Rev (fragment): human immunodeficiency virus 1 (HIV-1) Rev protein; rev; enhances nuclear export of unspliced and incompletely spliced viral mRNAs
   1802..1918    +  misc_feature   cPPT/CTS: central polypurine tract and central termination sequence of HIV-1
   1931..2007    +  enhancer       CMV enhancer (fragment): human cytomegalovirus immediate early enhancer
   2008..2211    +  promoter       CMV promoter: human cytomegalovirus (CMV) immediate early promoter
   2282..3019    +  CDS            TFAM: TFAM_HUMAN - Also known as TCF6, TCF6L2. Experimental evidence at protein level: Swiss-Prot protein existence level 1. Binds to the mitochondrial light strand promoter and functions in mitochondrial transcription regulation (PubMed:29445193, PubMed:32183942). Component of the mitochondrial transcription initiation complex, composed at least of TFB2M, TFAM and POLRMT that is required for basal transcription of mitochondrial DNA (PubMed:29149603). In this complex, TFAM recruits POLRMT to a specific promoter whereas TFB2M induces structural changes in POLRMT to enable promoter opening and trappin
   3044..3742    +  CDS            mKate2: monomeric far-red fluorescent protein (Shcherbo et al., 2009) mammalian codon-optimized
   3755..4343    +  misc_feature   WPRE: woodchuck hepatitis virus posttranscriptional regulatory element
   4338..4445    +  CDS            nef (fragment): NEF_SIVS4 - Experimental evidence at protein level: Swiss-Prot protein existence level 1. Interferes with TCR signaling from the cell membrane. Interacts with CD247/TCRZ (TCR zeta chain) and exert potent down- regulation of cell surface TCR/CD3 complexes. From Simian immunodeficiency virus (isolate F236/smH4) (SIV-sm) (Simian immunodeficiency virus sooty mangabey monkey).
   4470..4650    +  LTR            5' LTR (truncated): truncated 5' long terminal repeat (LTR) from HIV-1
   4722..4843    +  polyA_signal   SV40 poly(A) signal: SV40 polyadenylation signal
   4883..5018    +  rep_origin     SV40 ori: SV40 origin of replication
   5075..5091    -  protein_bind   lac operator: The lac repressor binds to the lac operator to inhibit transcription in E. coli. This inhibition can be relieved by adding lactose or isopropyl-β-D-thiogalactopyranoside (IPTG). lac repressor encoded by lacI
   5099..5129    -  promoter       lac promoter: promoter for the E. coli lac operon
   5144..5165    -  protein_bind   CAP binding site: CAP binding activates transcription in the presence of cAMP. E. coli catabolite activator protein
   5178..5270    -  CDS            lacI (fragment): lac repressor; lacI; The lac repressor binds to the lac operator to inhibit transcription in E. coli. This inhibition can be relieved by adding lactose or isopropyl-β-D-thiogalactopyranoside (IPTG).
   5453..6041    -  rep_origin     ori: high-copy-number ColE1/pMB1/pBR322/pUC origin of replication
   6212..7072    -  CDS            AmpR: β-lactamase; bla; confers resistance to ampicillin, carbenicillin, and related antibiotics
   7073..7177    -  promoter       AmpR promoter: bla
   7272..7307    +  CDS            rop (fragment): Rop protein, which maintains plasmids at low copy number; rop
   7409..7508    +  misc_feature   bom (fragment): basis of mobility region from pBR322
   7514..7668    -  CDS            lacZα (fragment): LacZα fragment of β-galactosidase; lacZ fragment
