[The description below was written by a language model from this plasmid's Addgene catalogue record and pLannotate feature annotations shown in this document.]
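Description:
pCDH_CMV_dimer_mKate2 is a third-generation-style HIV-1 lentiviral transfer plasmid, built on the pCDH-CMV-MCS backbone, that also works for direct mammalian expression by transfection. It is propagated in E. coli through a high-copy ColE1/pUC-type origin with ampicillin selection (AmpR under its own bla promoter). An SV40 origin lies outside the viral region. The annotation shows no mammalian drug-resistance marker, so transduced or transfected cells would be identified by fluorescence. The catalogue lists a total size of 7,662 bp, while the sequenced record is 7,681 nt, a minor discrepancy.

The viral cassette begins with an RSV promoter fused to a truncated 5' LTR, which drives Tat-independent production of genomic RNA in packaging cells. This is followed by the Ψ packaging signal with a gag fragment, the RRE for Rev-dependent nuclear export, and the cPPT/CTS element that aids nuclear import of the provirus. Downstream, a CMV enhancer/promoter drives human TFAM (mitochondrial transcription factor A) fused at its C terminus to the monomeric far-red fluorescent protein mKate2. The TFAM coding sequence carries K95A, Y99F, E106A, E112A and R116A, substitutions described by the depositor as abolishing dimerization. A WPRE after the fusion enhances transcript stability and expression, and the cassette ends in a truncated 3' LTR followed by an SV40 polyadenylation signal.

The construct expresses a fluorescently tagged, dimerization-deficient TFAM in mammalian cells. It was deposited with a study of how mitochondrial nucleoids self-assemble by phase separation, where such a mutant would allow imaging-based comparison with wild-type TFAM.
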