Addgene plasmid #167333: pCDH_CMV_dimer_mKate2
Purpose: Expresses mKate2 fused to TFAM no-dimerization mutant in mammalian cells
Depositing lab: Tom Misteli. Depositing organization: National Cancer Institute (NCI). Publication: Self-assembly of multi-component mitochondrial nucleoids via phase separation. Feric M, Demarest TG, Tian J, Croteau DL, Bohr VA, Misteli T. EMBO J. 2021 Mar 15;40(6):e107165. doi: 10.15252/embj.2020107165. Epub 2021 Feb 23. PubMed 33619770.
Backbone
  Vector backbone: pCDH-CMV-MCS
  Backbone manufacturer: Addgene
  Backbone size w/o insert (bp): 6227
  Total vector size (bp): 7662
  Vector type: Mammalian Expression, Lentiviral
Growth in bacteria
  Bacterial resistance: Ampicillin, 100 μg/mL
  Growth temperature: 37°C
  Growth strain: NEB Stable
  Copy number: High Copy
Gene/Insert
  Gene/Insert name: TFAM (alt name: Mitochondrial transcription factor A)
  Species: H. sapiens (human)
  Insert size (bp): 1461
  Mutation: Changed K95A, Y99F, E106A, E112A and R116A
  GenBank ID: NM_003201.3
  Entrez Gene: TFAM (a.k.a. MTDPS15, MTTF1, MTTFA, TCF6, TCF6L1, TCF6L2, TCF6L3)
  Promoter: CMV
  Tag / fusion protein: mKate2 (C terminal on insert)
  Cloning method: Restriction Enzyme; 5′ cloning site Xba (unknown if destroyed); 3′ cloning site EcoRI (unknown if destroyed)
  Sequencing primers: 5′ CGCAAATGGGCGGTAGGCGTG; 3′ CATAGCGTAAAAGGAGCAACA
Resource information
  A portion of this plasmid was derived from a plasmid made by: Addgene; Applied Biological Materials Inc. (abm)
Terms and licenses: Academic/Nonprofit Terms; Industry Terms: Not Available to Industry
Depositor comments: The no-dimerization mutant TFAM gene was originally obtained from Addgene Plasmid #60013. The mKate2 gene was initially obtained from the commercially available plasmid: pLenti-GIII-CMV-TFAM-RFP-2A-Puro. Please visit https://www.biorxiv.org/content/10.1101/822858v4 for BioRxiv preprint
How to cite: pCDH_CMV_dimer_mKate2 was a gift from Tom Misteli (Addgene plasmid # 167333 ; http://n2t.net/addgene:167333 ; RRID:Addgene_167333)
